Addgene plasmid #104009: pEB2-mKate2
Purpose: Plasmid encoding mKate2
Depositing lab: Philippe Cluzel. Depositing organization: Harvard University. Publication: Systematic characterization of maturation time of fluorescent proteins in living cells. Balleza E, Kim JM, Cluzel P. Nat Methods. 2018 Jan;15(1):47-51. doi: 10.1038/nmeth.4509. Epub 2017 Nov 20. PubMed 29320486.
Backbone
  Vector backbone: pEB2
  Backbone size w/o insert (bp): 3224
  Total vector size (bp): 3920
  Modifications to backbone: See "Notes On Plasmids In This Collection"
  Vector type: Bacterial Expression ; Low copy
Growth in bacteria
  Bacterial resistance: Kanamycin, 50 μg/mL
  Growth temperature: 37°C
  Growth strain: MG1655
  Copy number: Low Copy
Gene/Insert
  Gene/Insert name: mKate2
  Species: Synthetic
  Insert size (bp): 696
  Mutation: Mutations relative to eqFP578 (R32G, K42R, V45A, L79F, I93V, N112D, I115L, N122R, S131P, N143S, M146T, R155E, H157R, S158A, Q159D, Y169H, H171I, S173N, F174L, F192V, H193Y, F194Y, H197R, M216V, K220R)
  Promoter: proC
  Cloning method: Gibson Cloning
  Sequencing primers: 5′ GCGTATCACGAGGCCCTTTC; 3′ AAAGGGAAAACTGTCCATATGCAC
Terms and licenses: Academic/Nonprofit Terms; Industry Terms: Not Available to Industry
Depositor comments: This FP derives from eqFP578. Please see "Notes On Plasmids In This Collection" document for further details and references.
How to cite: pEB2-mKate2 was a gift from Philippe Cluzel (Addgene plasmid # 104009 ; http://n2t.net/addgene:104009 ; RRID:Addgene_104009)
