[The description below was written by a language model from this plasmid's Addgene catalogue record and pLannotate feature annotations shown in this document.]
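Description:
pEB2-mKate2 is a low-copy bacterial expression plasmid that produces the red fluorescent protein mKate2 in Escherichia coli. The pEB2 backbone replicates from the pSC101 origin, which depends on the plasmid-encoded Rep101 (RepA) protein and keeps the copy number low. Selection is with kanamycin, conferred by the Tn5-derived neo/nptII aminoglycoside phosphotransferase gene. That gene is followed by a minimal phage lambda t0 terminator. A short tnpA fragment annotated next to the resistance gene is most likely residual Tn5 sequence carried along with the cassette rather than a functional transposase. The catalogue lists a total size of 3920 bp, while the sequenced record is 3,929 nt, a small discrepancy that the record does not explain.

The payload is a synthetic mKate2 coding sequence of about 700 bp, introduced by Gibson assembly. According to the catalogue it is driven by the proC promoter, generally used as a constitutive E. coli promoter. This promoter was not picked up in the automated feature table but would lie upstream of the reading frame. Downstream are a remnant of the pUC18/19 multiple cloning site and the rrnB T1 terminator, which insulates the reporter transcript from the replication module. mKate2 is a monomeric, rapidly maturing far-red protein derived from eqFP578 of the sea anemone Entacmaea quadricolor. The record lists 25 substitutions relative to that parent.

The plasmid belongs to a collection of fluorescent protein constructs in a common backbone, built to compare maturation times systematically in living cells. The shared promoter and low-copy replicon give modest, comparable expression across the different proteins. The recorded propagation strain is MG1655.
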