Features (pLannotate 1.2.2; 8 found; start..end, strand, type, name):
    272..961     +  CDS            mKate2: mKate2 is a basic (constitutively fluorescent) red fluorescent protein published in 2009, derived from Entacmaea quadricolor. It is reported to be a rapidly-maturing monomer with moderate acid sensitivity.
    972..991     +  misc_feature   MCS (fragment): pUC18/19 multiple cloning site
   1002..1048    +  terminator     rrnB T1 terminator: transcription terminator T1 from the E. coli rrnB gene
   1221..2171    -  CDS            Rep101: RepA protein needed for replication with the pSC101 origin; rep101
   2219..2441    -  rep_origin     pSC101 ori: low-copy replication origin that requires the Rep101 protein
   2947..2981    -  terminator     lambda t0 terminator: minimal transcription terminator from phage lambda (Scholtissek and Grosse, 1987)
   3025..3816    -  CDS            neo: KKA2_KLEPN - Also known as kan, nptII. Experimental evidence at protein level: Swiss-Prot protein existence level 1. Resistance to kanamycin, neomycin, paromomycin, ribostamycin, butirosin and gentamicin B. From Klebsiella pneumoniae.
   3848..38      -  CDS            tnpA (fragment) (across the origin): TN5P_ECOLX - Also known as tnp. Experimental evidence at protein level: Swiss-Prot protein existence level 1. Mediates transposition of transposon Tn5 by a 'cut and paste' mechanism. First, the monomeric transposase binds the 19 bp inverted DNA repeats flanking the transposon. Then, dimerization of the DNA- bound transposase creates a synaptic DNA complex. After nicking of the first DNA strand, excision of the transposon proceeds through a series of intermediates. The transposase then mediates the insertion of the transposon at a new site by strand transfer. The activity of the wild- type tran
>Addgene plasmid #104009 | pEB2-mKate2 | addgene full sequence | sequence record 200532 | Addgene NGS Result
AGGGCGCCCCAGCTGGCAATTCCGACGTCTAAGAAACCATTATTATCATGACATTAACCTATAAAAATAG
GCGTATCACGAGGCCCTTTCGTCTTCACCACAGCTAACACCACGTCGTCCCTATCTGCTGCCCTAGGTCT
ATGAGTGGTTGCTGGATAACTTTACGGGCATGCATAAGGCTCGTATGATATATTCAGGGAGACCACAACG
GTTTCCCTCTACAAATAATTTTGTTTAACTTTTCTAGATTTAAGAAGGAGATATACATATGTCTGAGCTG
ATTAAGGAGAACATGCACATGAAGCTGTACATGGAGGGCACCGTGAACAACCACCACTTCAAGTGCACAT
CCGAGGGCGAAGGCAAGCCCTACGAGGGCACCCAGACCATGAGAATCAAGGCGGTCGAGGGCGGCCCTTT
ACCCTTCGCCTTCGACATCCTGGCTACCAGCTTCATGTACGGCAGCAAAACCTTCATCAACCACACCCAG
GGCATCCCCGACTTCTTTAAGCAGTCCTTCCCTGAGGGCTTCACATGGGAGAGAGTCACCACATACGAAG
ACGGGGGCGTGCTGACCGCTACCCAGGACACCAGCTTACAGGACGGCTGCTTGATCTACAACGTCAAGAT
CAGAGGGGTGAACTTCCCATCCAACGGCCCTGTGATGCAGAAGAAAACATTAGGCTGGGAGGCCTCCACC
GAGACCCTGTACCCCGCTGACGGCGGCCTGGAAGGCAGAGCCGACATGGCCCTGAAGTTAGTGGGCGGGG
GCCACCTGATCTGCAACTTGAAGACCACATACAGATCCAAGAAACCCGCTAAGAACTTGAAGATGCCCGG
CGTCTACTATGTGGACAGAAGACTGGAAAGAATCAAGGAGGCCGACAAAGAGACCTACGTCGAGCAGCAC
GAGGTGGCTGTGGCCAGATACTGCGACCTGCCTAGCAAACTGGGGCACAGATAAATGTCCAGACCTGCAG
GCATGCAAGCTCTAGAGGCATCAAATAAAACGAAAGGCTCAGTCGAAAGACTGGGCCTTTCGTTTTATCT
GTTGAAATGCACCAAAAACTCGTAAAAGCTCTGATGTATCTATCTTTTTTACACCGTTTTCATCTGTGCA
TATGGACAGTTTTCCCTTTGATATCTAACGGTGAACAGTTGTTCTACTTTTGTTTGTTAGTCTTGATGCT
TCACTGATAGATACAAGAGCCATAAGAACCTCAGATCCTTCCGTATTTAGCCAGTATGTTCTCTAGTGTG
GTTCGTTGTTTTTGCGTGAGCCATGAGAACGAACCATTGAGATCATGCTTACTTTGCATGTCACTCAAAA
ATTTTGCCTCAAAACTGGTGAGCTGAATTTTTGCAGTTAAAGCATCGTGTAGTGTTTTTCTTAGTCCGTT
ACGTAGGTAGGAATCTGATGTAATGGTTGTTGGTATTTTGTCACCATTCATTTTTATCTGGTTGTTCTCA
AGTTCGGTTACGAGATCCATTTGTCTATCTAGTTCAACTTGGAAAATCAACGTATCAGTCGGGCGGCCTC
GCTTATCAACCACCAATTTCATATTGCTGTAAGTGTTTAAATCTTTACTTATTGGTTTCAAAACCCATTG
GTTAAGCCTTTTAAACTCATGGTAGTTATTTTCAAGCATTAACATGAACTTAAATTCATCAAGGCTAATC
TCTATATTTGCCTTGTGAGTTTTCTTTTGTGTTAGTTCTTTTAATAACCACTCATAAATCCTCATAGAGT
ATTTGTTTTCAAAAGACTTAACATGTTCCAGATTATATTTTATGAATTTTTTTAACTGGAAAAGATAAGG
CAATATCTCTTCACTAAAAACTAATTCTAATTTTTCGCTTGAGAACTTGGCATAGTTTGTCCACTGGAAA
ATCTCAAAGCCTTTAACCAAAGGATTCCTGATTTCCACAGTTCTCGTCATCAGCTCTCTGGTTGCTTTAG
CTAATACACCATAAGCATTTTCCCTACTGATGTTCATCATCTGAGCGTATTGGTTATAAGTGAACGATAC
CGTCCGTTCTTTCCTTGTAGGGTTTTCAATCGTGGGGTTGAGTAGTGCCACACAGCATAAAATTAGCTTG
GTTTCATGCTCCGTTAAGTCATAGCGACTAATCGCTAGTTCATTTGCTTTGAAAACAACTAATTCAGACA
TACATCTCAATTGGTCTAGGTGATTTTAATCACTATACCAATTGAGATGGGCTAGTCAATGATAATTACT
AGTCCTTTTCCTTTGAGTTGTGGGTATCTGTAAATTCTGCTAGACCTTTGCTGGAAAACTTGTAAATTCT
GCTAGACCCTCTGTAAATTCCGCTAGACCTTTGTGTGTTTTTTTTGTTTATATTCAAGTGGTTATAATTT
ATAGAATAAAGAAAGAATAAAAAAAGATAAAAAGAATAGATCCCAGCCCTGTGTATAACTCACTACTTTA
GTCAGTTCCGCAGTATTACAAAAGGATGTCGCAAACGCTGTTTGCTCCTCTACAAAACAGACCTTAAAAC
CCTAAAGGCTTAAGTAGCACCCTCGCAAGCTCGGGCAAATCGCTGAATATTCCTTTTGTCTCCGACCATC
AGGCACCTGAGTCGCTGTCTTTTTCGTGACATTCAGTTCGCTGCGCTCACGGCTCTGGCAGTGAATGGGG
GTAAATGGCACTACAGGCGCCTTTTATGGATTCATGCAAGGAAACTACCCATAATACAAGAAAAGCCCGT
CACGGGCTTCTCAGGGCGTTTTATGGCGGGTCTGCTATGTGGTGCTATCTGACTTTTTGCTGTTCAGCAG
TTCCTGCCCTCTGATTTTCCAGTCTGACCACTTCGGATTATCCCGTGACAGGTCATTCAGACTGGCTAAT
GCACCCAGTAAGGCAGCGGTATCATCAACAGGCTTACCCGTCTTACTGTCAACCAGACCCGCCAGGATTC
TCATGCATAAAAAACGCCCGGCGGCAACCGAGCGTTCTGAATTAATTAATCATCGCGACTGCAGAGATCC
CAGAGTCCTTATTAGAAGAACTCGTCAAGAAGGCGATAGAAGGCGATGCGCTGCGAATCGGGAGCGGCGA
TACCGTAAAGCACGAGGAAGCGGTCAGCCCATTCGCCGCCAAGCTCTTCAGCAATATCACGGGTAGCCAA
CGCTATGTCCTGATAGCGGTCCGCCACACCCAGCCGGCCACAGTCGATGAATCCAGAAAAGCGGCCATTT
TCCACCATGATATTCGGCAAGCAGGCATCGCCATGGGTCACGACGAGATCCTCGCCGTCGGGCATGCGCG
CCTTGAGCCTGGCGAACAGTTCGGCTGGCGCGAGCCCCTGATGCTCTTCGTCCAGATCATCCTGATCGAC
AAGACCGGCTTCCATCCGAGTACGTGCTCGCTCGATGCGATGTTTCGCTTGGTGGTCGAATGGGCAGGTA
GCCGGATCAAGCGTATGCAGCCGCCGCATTGCATCAGCCATGATGGATACTTTCTCGGCAGGAGCAAGGT
GAGATGACAGGAGATCCTGCCCCGGCACTTCGCCCAATAGCAGCCAGTCCCTTCCCGCTTCAGTGACAAC
GTCGAGCACAGCTGCGCAAGGAACGCCCGTCGTGGCCAGCCACGATAGCCGCGCTGCCTCGTCCTGCAGT
TCATTCAGGGCACCGGACAGGTCGGTCTTGACAAAAAGAACCGGGCGCCCCTGCGCTGACAGCCGGAACA
CGGCGGCATCAGAGCAGCCGATTGTCTGTTGTGCCCAGTCATAGCCGAATAGCCTCTCCACCCAAGCGGC
CGGAGAACCTGCGTGCAATCCATCTTGTTCAATCATGCGAAACGATCCTCATCCTGTCTCTTGATCAGAT
CTTGATCCCCTGCGCCATCAGATCCTTGGCGGCAAGAAAGCCATCCAGTTTACTTTGCAGGGCTTCCCAA
CCTTACCAG
